>Addgene plasmid #1291 | pcDNA-GATA2-DNzf | addgene partial sequence | sequence record 36978 | BGH-rev
GTGGATCCCCCGGGCTGCAGGAATTCGATGCTGGTAAGGGTTTGGTCCACCCATCCCGGGAGTGCCCGGT
CCTCGACGTCCATCTGTTCCCTAGCCCATGGCGGTCACCATGCTGGACGGGTGGGGGTGGCCGAAGGAGA
GGCTGGAGGAGGGGTGGATGGGCGTCGGAGTGGGCAGGATGTGTCCGGAGTGGCTGAAGGGCGGGAGGTG
GCCCACAGGTGCCATGTGTCCAGCCAGGGCAGCTGCACTGAAGGGGGATGACTTCTCCTGCATGCACTTT
GACAGCTCCTCGAAGCACTCCGCCCCTTTCTTGCTCTTCTTGGACTTGTTGGACATCTTCCGGTTCCGAG
TCTGGATCCCTTCCTTCTTCATGGTCAGTGGCCTGTTAACATTGTGCAGCTTGTAGTAGAGGCCACAGGC
GTTGCAGACAGGGTCCCCGTTGGCGTTTCGGCGCCATAAGGTGGTGGTTGTCGTCTGACAATTTGCACAA
CAGGTGCCGGCTCTTCTGGCGGCCGACAGTCTTCGCTTGGGCTTGATGAGTGGTCGGTTCTGCCCCTTCA
TCTTGTGGTAGAAACCGGTCTTGCTGCGCTGCTTAGGGGTGAAGCTGGAGGCCGGTCCCCCCAGGAAGCC
TCCGGGGTGGAAGAGTCCGCTGCTGTAGTCGTGGGCAGCCGCCGGCACATAGGAGGGGTAG
