>Addgene plasmid #1291 | pcDNA-GATA2-DNzf | addgene partial sequence | sequence record 37360 | CMV-F 5'-CGCAAATGGGCGGTAGGCGTG-3'
ACTAGAGAACCCACTGCTTACTGGCTTATCGAAATTAATACGACTCACTATAGGGAGACCCAAGCTGGCT
AGCGTTTAAACTTAAGCTTGGTACCGAGCTCGGATCCACTAGTCCAGTGTGGTGGAATTCTGCAGATTCG
ACGGTATCGATAAGCTTGATTCTACCCCCAGCTCCTACCCTGTAAGCCCCGCCAGCCTCCGGACGTGCTG
TCCCTGGGCCCGTCGCCCTCGGGGCTCCCGCCGGAACTCCTTCACTCTCAGAGGCCGAGTCCCTCCCCTC
CCCACGGCTGCGTGTGGCCGTTGCCGTCTGCACCCAGACCCTGAGCCGCCGCCGCCGGCCATGGAGGTGG
CGCCCGAGCAGCCGCGCTGGATGGCGCACCCGGCCGTGCTGAATGCGCAGCACCCCGACTCACACCACCC
GGGCCTGGCGCACAACTACATGGAACCCGCGCAGCTGCTGCCTCCAGACGAGGTGGACGTCTTCTTCAAT
CACCTCGACTCGCAGGGCAACCCCTACTATGCCAACCCCGCTCACGCGCGGGCGCGCGTCTCCTACAGCC
CCGCGCACGCCCGCCTGACCGGAGGCCAGATGTGCCGCCCACACTTGTTGCACAGCCCGGGTTTGCCCTG
GCTGGACGGGGGCAAAGCAGCCCTCTCTGCCGCTGCGGCCCACCACCACAACCCCTGGACCGTGAGCCCC
TTCTCCAAGACGCCACTGCACCCCTCAGCTGCTGGAGGCCCTGGAGGCCCACTCTCTGTGTACCCAGGGG
CTGGGGGTTGGG
