[The description below was written by a language model from this plasmid's Addgene catalogue record.]
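Description:
pcDNA-GATA2-DNzf is a mammalian expression plasmid built on the Invitrogen pcDNA3.1(+) backbone (about 5.4 kb without insert). It carries a roughly 1.4 kb human GATA2 cDNA cloned between the XhoI and XbaI sites of the polylinker, both of which remain intact. It is maintained in E. coli as a high-copy plasmid under ampicillin selection. No feature table accompanies the record, so the regulatory elements are not listed explicitly. The standard pcDNA3.1(+) design places the insert downstream of the CMV immediate-early promoter and a T7 promoter, which fits the T7 primer recorded for 5′ sequencing. That backbone also normally supplies a bovine growth hormone polyadenylation signal and a neomycin resistance cassette for selection in mammalian cells. No epitope tag or reporter is recorded.

The insert encodes a deletion mutant of the GATA-2 transcription factor. Amino acids 281–313 have been removed to eliminate the amino-terminal zinc finger (hence "DNzf"), while the rest of the protein, including the carboxy-terminal zinc finger, is presumably retained. The record also notes two substitutions, S263G and M434V, but does not say whether these were intended or what effect they have.

The associated publication concerns the role of GATA factors in the transition from preadipocyte to adipocyte. The plasmid is therefore suited to structure–function experiments in transfected mammalian cells, for example comparing the N-finger-deleted protein with wild-type GATA-2 to test how far that domain contributes to its effects on gene regulation and differentiation.
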