Addgene plasmid #1291: pcDNA-GATA2-DNzf
Depositing lab: Gokhan Hotamisligil. Depositing organization: Harvard School of Public Health. Publication: Function of GATA transcription factors in preadipocyte-adipocyte transition. Tong Q, Dalgin G, Xu H, Ting CN, Leiden JM, Hotamisligil GS. Science 2000 Oct 6;290(5489):134-8. 10.1126/science.290.5489.134 PubMed 11021798.
Backbone
  Vector backbone: pcDNA3.1(+)
  Backbone manufacturer: Invitrogen
  Backbone size w/o insert (bp): 5400
  Vector type: Mammalian Expression
Growth in bacteria
  Bacterial resistance: Ampicillin, 100 μg/mL
  Growth temperature: 37°C
  Growth strain: DH5alpha
  Copy number: High Copy
Gene/Insert
  Gene/Insert name: GATA2 (alt name: GATA-2)
  Species: H. sapiens (human)
  Insert size (bp): 1400
  Mutation: S263G and M434V
  GenBank ID: M77810
  Entrez Gene: GATA2 (a.k.a. DCML, IMD21, MONOMAC, NFE1B)
  Cloning method: Restriction Enzyme; 5′ cloning site XhoI (not destroyed); 3′ cloning site XbaI (not destroyed)
  Sequencing primers: 5′ T7
Terms and licenses: Academic/Nonprofit Terms; Industry Terms: Not Available to Industry
Depositor comments: Amino acids 281-313 in GATA-2 were deleted in the DNzf mutant to remove the amino zinc finger.
How to cite: pcDNA-GATA2-DNzf was a gift from Gokhan Hotamisligil (Addgene plasmid # 1291 ; http://n2t.net/addgene:1291 ; RRID:Addgene_1291)
